>Addgene plasmid #102753 | G766E EPHA3 pcDNA3.1 | addgene full sequence | sequence record 198410 | Addgene NGS Result
CAGTTAGGGTGTGGAAAGTCCCCAGGCTCCCCAGCAGGCAGAAGTATGCAAAGCATGCATCTCAATTAGT
CAGCAACCAGGTGTGGAAAGTCCCCAGGCTCCCCAGCAGGCAGAAGTATGCAAAGCATGCATCTCAATTA
GTCAGCAACCATAGTCCCGCCCCTAACTCCGCCCATCCCGCCCCTAACTCCGCCCAGTTCCGCCCATTCT
CCGCCCCATGGCTGACTAATTTTTTTTATTTATGCAGAGGCCGAGGCCGCCTCTGCCTCTGAGCTATTCC
AGAAGTAGTGAGGAGGCTTTTTTGGAGGCCTAGGCTTTTGCAAAAAGCTCCCGGGAGCTTGTATATCCAT
TTTCGGATCTGATCAAGAGACAGGATGAGGATCGTTTCGCATGATTGAACAAGATGGATTGCACGCAGGT
TCTCCGGCCGCTTGGGTGGAGAGGCTATTCGGCTATGACTGGGCACAACAGACAATCGGCTGCTCTGATG
CCGCCGTGTTCCGGCTGTCAGCGCAGGGGCGCCCGGTTCTTTTTGTCAAGACCGACCTGTCCGGTGCCCT
GAATGAACTGCAGGACGAGGCAGCGCGGCTATCGTGGCTGGCCACGACGGGCGTTCCTTGCGCAGCTGTG
CTCGACGTTGTCACTGAAGCGGGAAGGGACTGGCTGCTATTGGGCGAAGTGCCGGGGCAGGATCTCCTGT
CATCTCACCTTGCTCCTGCCGAGAAAGTATCCATCATGGCTGATGCAATGCGGCGGCTGCATACGCTTGA
TCCGGCTACCTGCCCATTCGACCACCAAGCGAAACATCGCATCGAGCGAGCACGTACTCGGATGGAAGCC
GGTCTTGTCGATCAGGATGATCTGGACGAAGAGCATCAGGGGCTCGCGCCAGCCGAACTGTTCGCCAGGC
TCAAGGCGCGCATGCCCGACGGCGAGGATCTCGTCGTGACCCATGGCGATGCCTGCTTGCCGAATATCAT
GGTGGAAAATGGCCGCTTTTCTGGATTCATCGACTGTGGCCGGCTGGGTGTGGCGGACCGCTATCAGGAC
ATAGCGTTGGCTACCCGTGATATTGCTGAAGAGCTTGGCGGCGAATGGGCTGACCGCTTCCTCGTGCTTT
ACGGTATCGCCGCTCCCGATTCGCAGCGCATCGCCTTCTATCGCCTTCTTGACGAGTTCTTCTGAGCGGG
ACTCTGGGGTTCGCGAAATGACCGACCAAGCGACGCCCAACCTGCCATCACGAGATTTCGATTCCACCGC
CGCCTTCTATGAAAGGTTGGGCTTCGGAATCGTTTTCCGGGACGCCGGCTGGATGATCCTCCAGCGCGGG
GATCTCATGCTGGAGTTCTTCGCCCACCCCAACTTGTTTATTGCAGCTTATAATGGTTACAAATAAAGCA
ATAGCATCACAAATTTCACAAATAAAGCATTTTTTTCACTGCATTCTAGTTGTGGTTTGTCCAAACTCAT
CAATGTATCTTATCATGTCTGTATACCGTCGACCTCTAGCTAGAGCTTGGCGTAATCATGGTCATAGCTG
TTTCCTGTGTGAAATTGTTATCCGCTCACAATTCCACACAACATACGAGCCGGAAGCATAAAGTGTAAAG
CCTGGGGTGCCTAATGAGTGAGCTAACTCACATTAATTGCGTTGCGCTCACTGCCCGCTTTCCAGTCGGG
AAACCTGTCGTGCCAGCTGCATTAATGAATCGGCCAACGCGCGGGGAGAGGCGGTTTGCGTATTGGGCGC
TCTTCCGCTTCCTCGCTCACTGACTCGCTGCGCTCGGTCGTTCGGCTGCGGCGAGCGGTATCAGCTCACT
CAAAGGCGGTAATACGGTTATCCACAGAATCAGGGGATAACGCAGGAAAGAACATGTGAGCAAAAGGCCA
GCAAAAGGCCAGGAACCGTAAAAAGGCCGCGTTGCTGGCGTTTTTCCATAGGCTCCGCCCCCCTGACGAG
CATCACAAAAATCGACGCTCAAGTCAGAGGTGGCGAAACCCGACAGGACTATAAAGATACCAGGCGTTTC
CCCCTGGAAGCTCCCTCGTGCGCTCTCCTGTTCCGACCCTGCCGCTTACCGGATACCTGTCCGCCTTTCT
CCCTTCGGGAAGCGTGGCGCTTTCTCATAGCTCACGCTGTAGGTATCTCAGTTCGGTGTAGGTCGTTCGC
TCCAAGCTGGGCTGTGTGCACGAACCCCCCGTTCAGCCCGACCGCTGCGCCTTATCCGGTAACTATCGTC
TTGAGTCCAACCCGGTAAGACACGACTTATCGCCACTGGCAGCAGCCACTGGTAACAGGATTAGCAGAGC
GAGGTATGTAGGCGGTGCTACAGAGTTCTTGAAGTGGTGGCCTAACTACGGCTACACTAGAAGAACAGTA
TTTGGTATCTGCGCTCTGCTGAAGCCAGTTACCTTCGGAAAAAGAGTTGGTAGCTCTTGATCCGGCAAAC
AAACCACCGCTGGTAGCGGTGGTTTTTTTGTTTGCAAGCAGCAGATTACGCGCAGAAAAAAAGGATCTCA
AGAAGATCCTTTGATCTTTTCTACGGGGTCTGACGCTCAGTGGAACGAAAACTCACGTTAAGGGATTTTG
GTCATGAGATTATCAAAAAGGATCTTCACCTAGATCCTTTTAAATTAAAAATGAAGTTTTAAATCAATCT
AAAGTATATATGAGTAAACTTGGTCTGACAGTTACCAATGCTTAATCAGTGAGGCACCTATCTCAGCGAT
CTGTCTATTTCGTTCATCCATAGTTGCCTGACTCCCCGTCGTGTAGATAACTACGATACGGGAGGGCTTA
CCATCTGGCCCCAGTGCTGCAATGATACCGCGAGACCCACGCTCACCGGCTCCAGATTTATCAGCAATAA
ACCAGCCAGCCGGAAGGGCCGAGCGCAGAAGTGGTCCTGCAACTTTATCCGCCTCCATCCAGTCTATTAA
TTGTTGCCGGGAAGCTAGAGTAAGTAGTTCGCCAGTTAATAGTTTGCGCAACGTTGTTGCCATTGCTACA
GGCATCGTGGTGTCACGCTCGTCGTTTGGTATGGCTTCATTCAGCTCCGGTTCCCAACGATCAAGGCGAG
TTACATGATCCCCCATGTTGTGCAAAAAAGCGGTTAGCTCCTTCGGTCCTCCGATCGTTGTCAGAAGTAA
GTTGGCCGCAGTGTTATCACTCATGGTTATGGCAGCACTGCATAATTCTCTTACTGTCATGCCATCCGTA
AGATGCTTTTCTGTGACTGGTGAGTACTCAACCAAGTCATTCTGAGAATAGTGTATGCGGCGACCGAGTT
GCTCTTGCCCGGCGTCAATACGGGATAATACCGCGCCACATAGCAGAACTTTAAAAGTGCTCATCATTGG
AAAACGTTCTTCGGGGCGAAAACTCTCAAGGATCTTACCGCTGTTGAGATCCAGTTCGATGTAACCCACT
CGTGCACCCAACTGATCTTCAGCATCTTTTACTTTCACCAGCGTTTCTGGGTGAGCAAAAACAGGAAGGC
AAAATGCCGCAAAAAAGGGAATAAGGGCGACACGGAAATGTTGAATACTCATACTCTTCCTTTTTCAATA
TTATTGAAGCATTTATCAGGGTTATTGTCTCATGAGCGGATACATATTTGAATGTATTTAGAAAAATAAA
CAAATAGGGGTTCCGCGCACATTTCCCCGAAAAGTGCCACCTGACGTCGACGGATCGGGAGATCTCCCGA
TCCCCTATGGTGCACTCTCAGTACAATCTGCTCTGATGCCGCATAGTTAAGCCAGTATCTGCTCCCTGCT
TGTGTGTTGGAGGTCGCTGAGTAGTGCGCGAGCAAAATTTAAGCTACAACAAGGCAAGGCTTGACCGACA
ATTGCATGAAGAATCTGCTTAGGGTTAGGCGTTTTGCGCTGCTTCGCGATGTACGGGCCAGATATACGCG
TTGACATTGATTATTGACTAGTTATTAATAGTAATCAATTACGGGGTCATTAGTTCATAGCCCATATATG
GAGTTCCGCGTTACATAACTTACGGTAAATGGCCCGCCTGGCTGACCGCCCAACGACCCCCGCCCATTGA
CGTCAATAATGACGTATGTTCCCATAGTAACGCCAATAGGGACTTTCCATTGACGTCAATGGGTGGAGTA
TTTACGGTAAACTGCCCACTTGGCAGTACATCAAGTGTATCATATGCCAAGTACGCCCCCTATTGACGTC
AATGACGGTAAATGGCCCGCCTGGCATTATGCCCAGTACATGACCTTATGGGACTTTCCTACTTGGCAGT
ACATCTACGTATTAGTCATCGCTATTACCATGGTGATGCGGTTTTGGCAGTACATCAATGGGCGTGGATA
GCGGTTTGACTCACGGGGATTTCCAAGTCTCCACCCCATTGACGTCAATGGGAGTTTGTTTTGGCACCAA
AATCAACGGGACTTTCCAAAATGTCGTAACAACTCCGCCCCATTGACGCAAATGGGCGGTAGGCGTGTAC
GGTGGGAGGTCTATATAAGCAGAGCTCTCTGGCTAACTAGAGAACCCACTGCTTACTGGCTTATCGAAAT
TAATACGACTCACTATAGGGAGACCCAAGCTGGCTAGTTAAGCTTGGTACCGAGCTCGGATCCACTAGTC
CAGTGTGGTGGAATTCGTCGAGCTCTAGCGAGGTGACAGCGTAGAACCAGGAGTGTCAAACTTGACATCA
GCCTGCGAGCGGAGCATGGTAACTTCTCCAGCAATCAGAGCGCTCCCCCTCACATCAGTGGCATGCTTCA
TGGAGATATGCTCCTCTCACTGCCCTCTGCACCAGCAACATGGATTGTCAGCTCTCCATCCTCCTCCTTC
TCAGCTGCTCTGTTCTCGACAGCTTCGGGGAACTGATTCCGCAGCCTTCCAATGAAGTCAATCTACTGGA
TTCAAAAACAATTCAAGGGGAGCTGGGCTGGATCTCTTATCCATCACATGGGTGGGAAGAGATCAGTGGT
GTGGATGAACATTACACACCCATCAGGACTTACCAGGTGTGCAATGTCATGGACCACAGTCAAAACAATT
GGCTGAGAACAAACTGGGTCCCCAGGAACTCAGCTCAGAAGATTTATGTGGAGCTCAAGTTCACTCTACG
AGACTGCAATAGCATTCCATTGGTTTTAGGAACTTGCAAGGAGACATTCAACCTGTACTACATGGAGTCT
GATGATGATCATGGGGTGAAATTTCGAGAGCATCAGTTTACAAAGATTGACACCATTGCAGCTGATGAAA
GTTTCACTCAAATGGATCTTGGGGACCGTATTCTGAAGCTCAACACTGAGATTAGAGAAGTAGGTCCTGT
CAACAAGAAGGGATTTTATTTGGCATTTCAAGATGTTGGTGCTTGTGTTGCCTTGGTGTCTGTGAGAGTA
TACTTCAAAAAGTGCCCATTTACAGTGAAGAATCTGGCTATGTTTCCAGACACGGTACCCATGGACTCCC
AGTCCCTGGTGGAGGTTAGAGGGTCTTGTGTCAACAATTCTAAGGAGGAAGATCCTCCAAGGATGTACTG
CAGTACAGAAGGCGAATGGCTTGTACCCATTGGCAAGTGTTCCTGCAATGCTGGCTATGAAGAAAGAGGT
TTTATGTGCCAAGCTTGTCGACCAGGTTTCTACAAGGCATTGGATGGTAATATGAAGTGTGCTAAGTGCC
CGCCTCACAGTTCTACTCAGGAAGATGGTTCAATGAACTGCAGGTGTGAGAATAATTACTTCCGGGCAGA
CAAAGACCCTCCATCCATGGCTTGTACCCGACCTCCATCTTCACCAAGAAATGTTATCTCTAATATAAAC
GAGACCTCAGTTATCCTGGACTGGAGTTGGCCCCTGGACACAGGAGGCCGGAAAGATGTTACCTTCAACA
TCATATGTAAAAAATGTGGGTGGAATATAAAACAGTGTGAGCCATGCAGCCCAAATGTCCGCTTCCTCCC
TCGACAGTTTGGACTCACCAACACCACGGTGACAGTGACAGACCTTCTGGCACATACTAACTACACCTTT
GAGATTGATGCCGTTAATGGGGTGTCAGAGCTGAGCTCCCCACCAAGACAGTTTGCTGCGGTCAGCATCA
CAACTAATCAGGCTGCTCCATCACCTGTCCTGACGATTAAGAAAGATCGGACCTCCAGAAATAGCATCTC
TTTGTCCTGGCAAGAACCTGAACATCCTAATGGGATCATATTGGACTACGAGGTCAAATACTATGAAAAG
CAGGAACAAGAAACAAGTTATACCATTCTGAGGGCAAGAGGCACAAATGTTACCATCAGTAGCCTCAAGC
CTGACACTATATACGTATTCCAAATCCGAGCCCGAACAGCCGCTGGATATGGGACGAACAGCCGCAAGTT
TGAGTTTGAAACTAGTCCAGACTCTTTCTCCATCTCTGGTGAAAGTAGCCAAGTGGTCATGATCGCCATT
TCAGCGGCAGTAGCAATTATTCTCCTCACTGTTGTCATCTATGTTTTGATTGGGAGGTTCTGTGGCTATA
AGTCAAAACATGGGGCAGATGAAAAAAGACTTCATTTTGGCAATGGGCATTTAAAACTTCCAGGTCTCAG
GACTTATGTTGACCCACATACATATGAAGACCCTACCCAAGCTGTTCATGAGTTTGCCAAGGAATTGGAT
GCCACCAACATATCCATTGATAAAGTTGTTGGAGCAGGTGAATTTGGAGAGGTGTGCAGTGGTCGCTTAA
AACTTCCTTCAAAAAAAGAGATTTCAGTGGCCATTAAGACCCTGAAAGTTGGCTACACAGAAAAGCAGAG
GAGAGACTTCCTGGGAGAAGCAAGCATTATGGGACAGTTTGACCACCCCAATATCATTCGACTGGAAGGA
GTTGTTACCAAAAGTAAGCCAGTTATGATTGTCACAGAATACATGGAGAATGGTTCCTTGGATAGTTTCC
TACGTAAACACGATGCCCAGTTTACTGTCATTCAGCTAGTGGGGATGCTTCGAGGGATAGCATCTGGCAT
GAAGTACCTGTCAGACATGGGCTATGTTCACCGAGACCTCGCTGCTCGGAACATCTTGATCAACAGTAAC
TTGGTGTGTAAGGTTTCTGATTTCGAACTTTCGCGTGTCCTGGAGGATGACCCAGAAGCTGCTTATACAA
CAAGAGGAGGGAAGATCCCAATCAGGTGGACATCACCAGAAGCTATAGCCTACCGCAAGTTCACGTCAGC
CAGCGATGTATGGAGTTATGGGATTGTTCTCTGGGAGGTGATGTCTTATGGAGAGAGACCATACTGGGAG
ATGTCCAATCAGGATGTAATTAAAGCTGTAGATGAGGGCTATCGACTGCCACCCCCCATGGACTGCCCAG
CTGCCTTGTATCAGCTGATGCTGGACTGCTGGCAGAAAGACAGGAACAACAGACCCAAGTTTGAGCAGAT
TGTTAGTATTCTGGACAAGCTTATCCGGAATCCCGGCAGCCTGAAGATCATCACCAGTGCAGCCGCAAGG
CCATCAAACCTTCTTCTGGACCAAAGCAATGTGGATATCACTACCTTCCGCACAACAGGTGACTGGCTTA
ATGGTGTCTGGACAGCACACTGCAAGGAAATCTTCACGGGTGTGGAGTACAGTTCTTGTGACACAATAGC
CAAGATTTCCACAGATGACATGAAAAAGGTTGGTGTCACCGTGGTTGGGCCACAGAAGAAGATCATCAGT
AGCATTAAAGCTCTAGAGGGCCCGCGGTTCGAACAAAAACTCATCTCAGAAGAGGATCTGAATATGCATA
CCGGTCATCATCACCATCACCATTGAGTTTAAACCCGCTGATCAGCCTCGACTGTGCCTTCTAGTTGCCA
GCCATCTGTTGTTTGCCCCTCCCCCGTGCCTTCCTTGACCCTGGAAGGTGCCACTCCCACTGTCCTTTCC
TAATAAAATGAGGAAATTGCATCGCATTGTCTGAGTAGGTGTCATTCTATTCTGGGGGGTGGGGTGGGGC
AGGACAGCAAGGGGGAGGATTGGGAAGACAATAGCAGGCATGCTGGGGATGCGGTGGGCTCTATGGCTTC
TGAGGCGGAAAGAACCAGCTGGGGCTCTAGGGGGTATCCCC
[124 nt withheld, positions 8092-8215]
C
[91 nt withheld, positions 8217-8307]
A
[49 nt withheld, positions 8309-8357]
CCTTTGACGTTGGAGTCCACGTTCTTT
[37 nt withheld, positions 8385-8421]
ACCCTATCTCGGTCTATTCTTTTGATTTATAAGGGATTTTGCCGATTTCGGCCTATTGGTTAAAAAATGA
GCTGATTTAACAAAAATTTAACGCGAATTAATTCTGTGGAATGTGTGT
Features (pLannotate 1.2.2; 20 found; start..end, strand, type, name):
    391..1182    +  CDS            neo: KKA2_KLEPN - Also known as kan, nptII. Experimental evidence at protein level: Swiss-Prot protein existence level 1. Resistance to kanamycin, neomycin, paromomycin, ribostamycin, butirosin and gentamicin B. From Klebsiella pneumoniae.
   1208..1366    +  CDS            ble (fragment): BLE_KLEPN - Experimental evidence at protein level: Swiss-Prot protein existence level 1. Binding protein with a strong affinity to the bleomycin family of antibiotics. Binds to CL990; an antimitotic-antibiotic compound. From Klebsiella pneumoniae.
   1361..1482    +  polyA_signal   SV40 poly(A) signal: SV40 polyadenylation signal
   1555..1571    -  protein_bind   lac operator: The lac repressor binds to the lac operator to inhibit transcription in E. coli. This inhibition can be relieved by adding lactose or isopropyl-β-D-thiogalactopyranoside (IPTG). lac repressor encoded by lacI
   1579..1609    -  promoter       lac promoter: promoter for the E. coli lac operon
   1624..1645    -  protein_bind   CAP binding site: CAP binding activates transcription in the presence of cAMP. E. coli catabolite activator protein
   1658..1750    -  CDS            lacI (fragment): lac repressor; lacI; The lac repressor binds to the lac operator to inhibit transcription in E. coli. This inhibition can be relieved by adding lactose or isopropyl-β-D-thiogalactopyranoside (IPTG).
   1933..2521    -  rep_origin     ori: high-copy-number ColE1/pMB1/pBR322/pUC origin of replication
   2692..3552    -  CDS            AmpR: β-lactamase; bla; confers resistance to ampicillin, carbenicillin, and related antibiotics
   3553..3657    -  promoter       AmpR promoter: bla
   3716..3768    -  misc_feature   bom (fragment): basis of mobility region from pBR322
   3923..4302    +  enhancer       CMV enhancer: human cytomegalovirus immediate early enhancer
   4303..4506    +  promoter       CMV promoter: human cytomegalovirus (CMV) immediate early promoter
   4502..4535    +  LTR            5' LTR (truncated) (fragment): truncated 5' long terminal repeat (LTR) from HIV-1
   4551..4569    +  promoter       T7 promoter: promoter for bacteriophage T7 RNA polymerase
   4800..7718    +  CDS            EPHA3: EPHA3_HUMAN - Also known as ETK, ETK1, HEK, TYRO4. Experimental evidence at protein level: Swiss-Prot protein existence level 1. Receptor tyrosine kinase which binds promiscuously membrane- bound ephrin family ligands residing on adjacent cells, leading to contact-dependent bidirectional signaling into neighboring cells. The signaling pathway downstream of the receptor is referred to as forward signaling while the signaling pathway downstream of the ephrin ligand is referred to as reverse signaling. Highly promiscuous for ephrin-A ligands it binds preferentially EFNA5. Upon activation by EFNA5
   7822..8046    +  polyA_signal   bGH poly(A) signal: bovine growth hormone polyadenylation signal
   8050..8071    +  promoter       SV40 promoter (fragment): SV40 enhancer and early promoter
   8092..8520    +  rep_origin     f1 ori (sequence partly withheld): f1 bacteriophage origin of replication; arrow indicates direction of (+) strand synthesis
   8534..324     +  promoter       SV40 promoter (across the origin): SV40 enhancer and early promoter
