[The description below was written by a language model from this plasmid's Addgene catalogue record and pLannotate feature annotations shown in this document.]
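Description:
G766E EPHA3 pcDNA3.1 is a mammalian expression plasmid built on the Invitrogen pcDNA3.1(+)/myc-His B backbone, carrying a human EPHA3 cDNA with a single missense change, G766E (a GGA to GAA codon substitution). It is maintained in E. coli as a high-copy plasmid through a ColE1/pUC-type origin and selected with ampicillin via the bla gene and its own promoter. An f1 origin is also present. For mammalian cells, an SV40 enhancer/early promoter drives a neomycin phosphotransferase gene followed by an SV40 polyadenylation signal, the standard arrangement for G418 selection of stable transfectants. The short ble, lacI, bom and HIV-1 LTR fragment calls in the automated annotation appear to be minor backbone remnants or partial matches rather than functional elements.

The expression cassette places EPHA3 downstream of the human CMV immediate-early enhancer and promoter, with a T7 promoter lying between the CMV promoter and the insert, and a bovine growth hormone polyadenylation signal terminating the transcript. EPHA3 is an Eph-family receptor tyrosine kinase that binds ephrin-A ligands on neighbouring cells and mediates contact-dependent signalling. According to the depositor, the last 10 C-terminal amino acids of the receptor are omitted, and the coding sequence is fused to the backbone's C-terminal myc-6xHis tag for detection or purification. The feature table does not annotate the tag separately. The cloning method is not recorded. This plasmid belongs to a series of EPHA3 constructs carrying missense mutations found in lung and colon cancer, and is intended for expressing the mutant receptor in mammalian cells to examine the effects of such cancer-associated variants.
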