Addgene plasmid #102753: G766E EPHA3 pcDNA3.1
Purpose: Expression of EPHA3 in mammalian cells
Depositing lab: Jin Chen. Depositing organization: Vanderbilt University. Publication: Effects of cancer-associated EPHA3 mutations on lung cancer. Zhuang G, Song W, Amato K, Hwang Y, Lee K, Boothby M, Ye F, Guo Y, Shyr Y, Lin L, Carbone DP, Brantley-Sieders DM, Chen J. J Natl Cancer Inst. 2012 Aug 8;104(15):1182-97. doi: 10.1093/jnci/djs297. Epub 2012 Jul 24. PubMed 22829656.
Backbone
  Vector backbone: pcDNA3.1(+)/myc-His B
  Backbone manufacturer: Invitrogen
  Vector type: Mammalian Expression
Growth in bacteria
  Bacterial resistance: Ampicillin, 100 μg/mL
  Growth temperature: 37°C
  Growth strain: DH5alpha
  Copy number: High Copy
Gene/Insert
  Gene/Insert name: EPHA3 (alt names: MEK4; TYRO4)
  Species: H. sapiens (human)
  Mutation: G766E (GGA > GaA)
  Entrez Gene: EPHA3 (a.k.a. EK4, ETK, ETK1, HEK, HEK4, TYRO4)
  Promoter: CMV
  Tag / fusion protein: myc-6xhis (C terminal on backbone)
  Cloning method: Unknown
  Sequencing primers: 5′ CMV-F
Terms and licenses: Academic/Nonprofit Terms; Industry Terms: Not Available to Industry
Depositor comments: Please note last 10 amino acids in C-terminal are omitted in these constructs. These series of EPHA3 constructs carry missense mutations found in lung and colon cancer.
How to cite: G766E EPHA3 pcDNA3.1 was a gift from Jin Chen (Addgene plasmid # 102753 ; http://n2t.net/addgene:102753 ; RRID:Addgene_102753)
